>Addgene plasmid #178392 | pOME0116 | addgene full sequence | sequence record 351335 | Addgene NGS Result
GACGGATCGGGAGATCTCCCGATCCCCTATGGTGCACTCTCAGTACAATCTGCTCTGATGCCGCATAGTT
AAGCCAGTATCTGCTCCCTGCTTGTGTGTTGGAGGTCGCTGAGTAGTGCGCGAGCAAAATTTAAGCTACA
ACAAGGCAAGGCTTGACCGACAATTGCATGAAGAATCTGCTTAGGGTTAGGCGTTTTGCGCTGCTTCGCG
ATGTACGGGCCAGATATACGCGTTGACATTGATTATTGACTAGTTATTAATAGTAATCAATTACGGGGTC
ATTAGTTCATAGCCCATATATGGAGTTCCGCGTTACATAACTTACGGTAAATGGCCCGCCTGGCTGACCG
CCCAACGACCCCCGCCCATTGACGTCAATAATGACGTATGTTCCCATAGTAACGCCAATAGGGACTTTCC
ATTGACGTCAATGGGTGGAGTATTTACGGTAAACTGCCCACTTGGCAGTACATCAAGTGTATCATATGCC
AAGTACGCCCCCTATTGACGTCAATGACGGTAAATGGCCCGCCTGGCATTATGCCCAGTACATGACCTTA
TGGGACTTTCCTACTTGGCAGTACATCTACGTATTAGTCATCGCTATTACCATGGTGATGCGGTTTTGGC
AGTACATCAATGGGCGTGGATAGCGGTTTGACTCACGGGGATTTCCAAGTCTCCACCCCATTGACGTCAA
TGGGAGTTTGTTTTGGCACCAAAATCAACGGGACTTTCCAAAATGTCGTAACAACTCCGCCCCATTGACG
CAAATGGGCGGTAGGCGTGTACGGTGGGAGGTCTATATAAGCAGAGCTCTCTGGCTAACTAGAGAACCCA
CTGCTTACTGGCTTATCGAAATTAATACGACTCACTATAGGGAGACCCAAGCTGGCTAGTTAAGCTTGAT
CAAACAAGTTTGTACAAAAAAGCAGGCTCTTTAAAGGAACCAATTCAGTCGACTGGATCCGGTACCGCCA
CCATGACTCCCAGGTCTAGATTGGCCACCCTGGGGACTGTCATCCTGTTGGTCTGCTTTTGCGCAGGCGC
GGCGCACTCGAGGGGTGACACCTTTCAGACGTCCAGTTCCCCCACACCCCCAGGATCTTCCTCTAAGGCC
CCCACCAAACCTGGTGAGGAAGCATCTGGTCCTAAGAGTGTGGACTTTTACCAGTTCAGAGTGTGTAGTG
CATCGATCACCGGGGAGCTTTTTCGGTTCAACCTGGAGCAGACGTGCCCAGACACCAAAGACAAGTACCA
CCAAGAAGGAATTTTACTGGTGTACAAAAAAAACATAGTGCCTCATATCTTTAAGGTGCGGCGCTATAGG
AAAATTGCCACCTCTGTCACGGTCTACAGGGGCTTGACAGAGTCCGCCATCACCAACAAGTATGAACTCC
CGAGACCCGTGCCACTCTATGAGATAAGCCACATGGACAGCACCTATCAGTGCTTTAGTTCCATGAAGGT
AAATGTCAACGGGGTAGAAAACACATTTACTGACAGAGACGATGTTAACACCACAGTATTCCTCCAACCA
GTAGAGGGGCTTACGGATAACATTCAAAGGTACTTTAGCCAGCCGGTCATCTACGCGGAACCCGGCTGGT
TTCCCGGCATATACAGAGTTAGGACCACCGTCAATTGCGAGATAGTGGACATGATAGCCAGGTCTGCTGA
ACCATACAATTACTTTGTCACGTCACTGGGTGACACGGTGGAAGTCTCCCCTTTTTGCTATAACGAATCC
TCATGCAGCACAACCCCCAGCAACAAAAATGGCCTTAGCGTCCAAGTAGTTCTCAACCACACTGTGGTCA
CGTACTCTGACAGAGGAACCAGTCCCACTCCCCAAAACAGGATCTTTGTGGAAACGGGAGCGTACACGCT
TTCGTGGGCCTCCGAGAGCAAGACCACGGCCGTGTGTCCGCTGGCACTGTGGAAAACCTTCCCGCGCTCC
ATCCAGACTACCCACGAGGACAGCTTCCACTTTGTGGCCAACGAGATCACGGCCACCTTCACGGCTCCTC
TAACGCCAGTGGCCAACTTTACCGACACGTACTCTTGTCTGACCTCGGATATCAACACCACGCTAAACGC
CAGCAAGGCCAAACTGGCGAGCACTCACGTCCCTAACGGGACGGTCCAGTACTTCCACACAACAGGCGGA
CTCTATTTGGTCTGGCAGCCCATGTCCGCGATTAACCTGACTCACGCTCAGGGCGACAGCGGGAACCCCA
CGTCATCGCCGCCCCCCTCCGCATCCCCCATGACCACCTCTGCCAGCCGCAGAAAGAGACGGTCAGCCAG
TACCGCTGCTGCCGGCGGCGGGGGGTCCACGGACAACCTGTCTTACACGCAGCTGCAGTTTGCCTACGAC
AAACTGCGGGATGGCATTAATCAGGTGTTAGAAGAACTCTCCAGGGCATGGTGTCGCGAGCAGGTCAGGG
ACAACCTAATGTGGTACGAGCTCAGTAAAATCAACCCCACCAGCGTTATGACAGCCATCTACGGTCGACC
TGTATCCGCCAAGTTCGTAGGAGACGCCATTTCCGTGACCGAGTGCATTAACGTGGACCAGAGCTCCGTA
AACATCCACAAGAGCCTCAGAACCAATAGTAAGGACGTGTGTTACGCGCGCCCCCTGGTGACGTTTAAGT
TTTTGAACAGTTCCAACCTATTCACCGGCCAGCTGGGCGCGCGCAATGAGATAATACTGACCAACAACCA
GGTGGAAACCTGCAAAGACACCTGCGAACACTACTTCATCACCCGCAACGAGACTCTGGTGTATAAGGAC
TACGCGTACCTGCGCACTATAAACACCACTGACATATCCACCCTGAACACTTTTATCGCCCTGAATCTAT
CCTTTATTCAAAACATAGACTTCAAGGCCATCGAGCTGTACAGCAGTGCAGAGAAACGACTCGCGAGTAG
CGTGTTTGACCTGGAGACGATGTTCAGGGAGTACAACTACTACACACATCGTCTCGCGGGTTTGCGCGAG
GATCTGGACAACACCATAGATATGAACAAGGAGCGCTTCGTAAGGGACTTGTCGGAGATAGTGGCGGACC
TGGGTGGCATCGGAAAAACGGTGGTGAACGTGGCCAGCAGCGTGGTCACTCTATGTGGCTCATTGGTTAC
CGGATTCATAAATTTTATTAAACACCCCCTAGGTGGCATGCTGATGATCATTATCGTTATAGCAATCATC
CTGATCATTTTTATGCTCAGTCGCCGCACCAATACCATAGCCCAGGCGCCGGTGAAGATGATCTACCCCG
ACGTAGATCGCAGGGCACCTCCTAGCGGCGGAGCCCCAACACGGGAGGAAATCAAAAACATCCTGCTGGG
AATGCACCAGCTACAACAAGAGGAGAGGCAGAAGGCGGATGATATGAAAAAAAGTACACCCTCGGTGTTT
CAGCGTACCGCAAACGGCCTTCGTCAGCGTCTGAGAGGATATAAACCTCTGACTCAATCGCTAGACATCA
GTCCGGAAACGGGGGAGGACTACAAAGACCATGACGGTGATTATAAAGATCATGATATCGATTACAAGGA
TGACGATGACAAGTAGTAAGCGGCCGCACTCGAGATATCTAGACCCAGCTTTCTTGTACAAAGTGGTTCG
ATCTAGAATGGCTAGCAAAGGAGAAGAACTTTTCACTGGAGTTGTCCCAATTCTTGTTGAATTAGATGGT
GATGTTAATGGGCACAAATTTTCTGTCAGTGGAGAGGGTGAAGGTGATGCTACATACGGAAAGCTTACCC
TTAAATTTATTTGCACTACTGGAAAACTACCTGTTCCATGGCCAACACTTGTCACTACTTTCTCTTATGG
TGTTCAATGCTTTTCCCGTTATCCGGATCATATGAAACGGCATGACTTTTTCAAGAGTGCCATGCCCGAA
GGTTATGTACAGGAACGCACTATATCTTTCAAAGATGACGGGAACTACAAGACGCGTGCTGAAGTCAAGT
TTGAAGGTGATACCCTTGTTAATCGTATCGAGTTAAAAGGTATTGATTTTAAAGAAGATGGAAACATTCT
CGGACACAAACTCGAGTACAACTATAACTCACACAATGTATACATCACGGCAGACAAACAAAAGAATGGA
ATCAAAGCTAACTTCAAAATTCGCCACAACATTGAAGATGGATCCGTTCAACTAGCAGACCATTATCAAC
AAAATACTCCAATTGGCGATGGCCCTGTCCTTTTACCAGACAACCATTACCTGTCGACACAATCTGCCCT
TTCGAAAGATCCCAACGAAAAGCGTGACCACATGGTCCTTCTTGAGTTTGTAACTGCTGCTGGGATTACA
CATGGCATGGATGAGCTCTACAAATAATGAATTAAACCCGCTGATCAGCCTCGACTGTGCCTTCTAGTTG
CCAGCCATCTGTTGTTTGCCCCTCCCCCGTGCCTTCCTTGACCCTGGAAGGTGCCACTCCCACTGTCCTT
TCCTAATAAAATGAGGAAATTGCATCGCATTGTCTGAGTAGGTGTCATTCTATTCTGGGGGGTGGGGTGG
GGCAGGACAGCAAGGGGGAGGATTGGGAAGACAATAGCAGGCATGCTGGGGATGCGGTGGGCTCTATGGC
TTCTGAGGCGGAAAGAACCAGCTGGGGCTCTAGGGGGTATCCCC
[124 nt withheld, positions 4665-4788]
C
[91 nt withheld, positions 4790-4880]
A
[49 nt withheld, positions 4882-4930]
CCTTTGACGTTGGAGTCCACGTTCTTT
[37 nt withheld, positions 4958-4994]
ACCCTATCTCGGTCTATTCTTTTGATTTATAAGGGATTTTGCCGATTTCGGCCTATTGGTTAAAAAATGA
GCTGATTTAACAAAAATTTAACGCGAATTAATTCTGTGGAATGTGTGTCAGTTAGGGTGTGGAAAGTCCC
CAGGCTCCCCAGCAGGCAGAAGTATGCAAAGCATGCATCTCAATTAGTCAGCAACCAGGTGTGGAAAGTC
CCCAGGCTCCCCAGCAGGCAGAAGTATGCAAAGCATGCATCTCAATTAGTCAGCAACCATAGTCCCGCCC
CTAACTCCGCCCATCCCGCCCCTAACTCCGCCCAGTTCCGCCCATTCTCCGCCCCATGGCTGACTAATTT
TTTTTATTTATGCAGAGGCCGAGGCCGCCTCTGCCTCTGAGCTATTCCAGAAGTAGTGAGGAGGCTTTTT
TGGAGGCCTAGGCTTTTGCAAAAAGCTCCCGGGAGCTTGTATATCCATTTTCGGATCTGATCAAGAGACA
GGATGAGGATCGTTTCGCATGATTGAACAAGATGGATTGCACGCAGGTTCTCCGGCCGCTTGGGTGGAGA
GGCTATTCGGCTATGACTGGGCACAACAGACAATCGGCTGCTCTGATGCCGCCGTGTTCCGGCTGTCAGC
GCAGGGGCGCCCGGTTCTTTTTGTCAAGACCGACCTGTCCGGTGCCCTGAATGAACTGCAGGACGAGGCA
GCGCGGCTATCGTGGCTGGCCACGACGGGCGTTCCTTGCGCAGCTGTGCTCGACGTTGTCACTGAAGCGG
GAAGGGACTGGCTGCTATTGGGCGAAGTGCCGGGGCAGGATCTCCTGTCATCTCACCTTGCTCCTGCCGA
GAAAGTATCCATCATGGCTGATGCAATGCGGCGGCTGCATACGCTTGATCCGGCTACCTGCCCATTCGAC
CACCAAGCGAAACATCGCATCGAGCGAGCACGTACTCGGATGGAAGCCGGTCTTGTCGATCAGGATGATC
TGGACGAAGAGCATCAGGGGCTCGCGCCAGCCGAACTGTTCGCCAGGCTCAAGGCGCGCATGCCCGACGG
CGAGGATCTCGTCGTGACCCATGGCGATGCCTGCTTGCCGAATATCATGGTGGAAAATGGCCGCTTTTCT
GGATTCATCGACTGTGGCCGGCTGGGTGTGGCGGACCGCTATCAGGACATAGCGTTGGCTACCCGTGATA
TTGCTGAAGAGCTTGGCGGCGAATGGGCTGACCGCTTCCTCGTGCTTTACGGTATCGCCGCTCCCGATTC
GCAGCGCATCGCCTTCTATCGCCTTCTTGACGAGTTCTTCTGAGCGGGACTCTGGGGTTCGCGAAATGAC
CGACCAAGCGACGCCCAACCTGCCATCACGAGATTTCGATTCCACCGCCGCCTTCTATGAAAGGTTGGGC
TTCGGAATCGTTTTCCGGGACGCCGGCTGGATGATCCTCCAGCGCGGGGATCTCATGCTGGAGTTCTTCG
CCCACCCCAACTTGTTTATTGCAGCTTATAATGGTTACAAATAAAGCAATAGCATCACAAATTTCACAAA
TAAAGCATTTTTTTCACTGCATTCTAGTTGTGGTTTGTCCAAACTCATCAATGTATCTTATCATGTCTGT
ATACCGTCGACCTCTAGCTAGAGCTTGGCGTAATCATGGTCATAGCTGTTTCCTGTGTGAAATTGTTATC
CGCTCACAATTCCACACAACATACGAGCCGGAAGCATAAAGTGTAAAGCCTGGGGTGCCTAATGAGTGAG
CTAACTCACATTAATTGCGTTGCGCTCACTGCCCGCTTTCCAGTCGGGAAACCTGTCGTGCCAGCTGCAT
TAATGAATCGGCCAACGCGCGGGGAGAGGCGGTTTGCGTATTGGGCGCTCTTCCGCTTCCTCGCTCACTG
ACTCGCTGCGCTCGGTCGTTCGGCTGCGGCGAGCGGTATCAGCTCACTCAAAGGCGGTAATACGGTTATC
CACAGAATCAGGGGATAACGCAGGAAAGAACATGTGAGCAAAAGGCCAGCAAAAGGCCAGGAACCGTAAA
AAGGCCGCGTTGCTGGCGTTTTTCCATAGGCTCCGCCCCCCTGACGAGCATCACAAAAATCGACGCTCAA
GTCAGAGGTGGCGAAACCCGACAGGACTATAAAGATACCAGGCGTTTCCCCCTGGAAGCTCCCTCGTGCG
CTCTCCTGTTCCGACCCTGCCGCTTACCGGATACCTGTCCGCCTTTCTCCCTTCGGGAAGCGTGGCGCTT
TCTCATAGCTCACGCTGTAGGTATCTCAGTTCGGTGTAGGTCGTTCGCTCCAAGCTGGGCTGTGTGCACG
AACCCCCCGTTCAGCCCGACCGCTGCGCCTTATCCGGTAACTATCGTCTTGAGTCCAACCCGGTAAGACA
CGACTTATCGCCACTGGCAGCAGCCACTGGTAACAGGATTAGCAGAGCGAGGTATGTAGGCGGTGCTACA
GAGTTCTTGAAGTGGTGGCCTAACTACGGCTACACTAGAAGAACAGTATTTGGTATCTGCGCTCTGCTGA
AGCCAGTTACCTTCGGAAAAAGAGTTGGTAGCTCTTGATCCGGCAAACAAACCACCGCTGGTAGCGGTGG
TTTTTTTGTTTGCAAGCAGCAGATTACGCGCAGAAAAAAAGGATCTCAAGAAGATCCTTTGATCTTTTCT
ACGGGGTCTGACGCTCAGTGGAACGAAAACTCACGTTAAGGGATTTTGGTCATGAGATTATCAAAAAGGA
TCTTCACCTAGATCCTTTTAAATTAAAAATGAAGTTTTAAATCAATCTAAAGTATATATGAGTAAACTTG
GTCTGACAGTTACCAATGCTTAATCAGTGAGGCACCTATCTCAGCGATCTGTCTATTTCGTTCATCCATA
GTTGCCTGACTCCCCGTCGTGTAGATAACTACGATACGGGAGGGCTTACCATCTGGCCCCAGTGCTGCAA
TGATACCGCGAGACCCACGCTCACCGGCTCCAGATTTATCAGCAATAAACCAGCCAGCCGGAAGGGCCGA
GCGCAGAAGTGGTCCTGCAACTTTATCCGCCTCCATCCAGTCTATTAATTGTTGCCGGGAAGCTAGAGTA
AGTAGTTCGCCAGTTAATAGTTTGCGCAACGTTGTTGCCATTGCTACAGGCATCGTGGTGTCACGCTCGT
CGTTTGGTATGGCTTCATTCAGCTCCGGTTCCCAACGATCAAGGCGAGTTACATGATCCCCCATGTTGTG
CAAAAAAGCGGTTAGCTCCTTCGGTCCTCCGATCGTTGTCAGAAGTAAGTTGGCCGCAGTGTTATCACTC
ATGGTTATGGCAGCACTGCATAATTCTCTTACTGTCATGCCATCCGTAAGATGCTTTTCTGTGACTGGTG
AGTACTCAACCAAGTCATTCTGAGAATAGTGTATGCGGCGACCGAGTTGCTCTTGCCCGGCGTCAATACG
GGATAATACCGCGCCACATAGCAGAACTTTAAAAGTGCTCATCATTGGAAAACGTTCTTCGGGGCGAAAA
CTCTCAAGGATCTTACCGCTGTTGAGATCCAGTTCGATGTAACCCACTCGTGCACCCAACTGATCTTCAG
CATCTTTTACTTTCACCAGCGTTTCTGGGTGAGCAAAAACAGGAAGGCAAAATGCCGCAAAAAAGGGAAT
AAGGGCGACACGGAAATGTTGAATACTCATACTCTTCCTTTTTCAATATTATTGAAGCATTTATCAGGGT
TATTGTCTCATGAGCGGATACATATTTGAATGTATTTAGAAAAATAAACAAATAGGGGTTCCGCGCACAT
TTCCCCGAAAAGTGCCACCTGACGTC
Features (pLannotate 1.2.2; 24 found; start..end, strand, type, name):
     28..80      -  misc_feature   bom (fragment): basis of mobility region from pBR322
    235..614     +  enhancer       CMV enhancer: human cytomegalovirus immediate early enhancer
    615..818     +  promoter       CMV promoter: human cytomegalovirus (CMV) immediate early promoter
    814..847     +  LTR            5' LTR (truncated) (fragment): truncated 5' long terminal repeat (LTR) from HIV-1
    863..881     +  promoter       T7 promoter: promoter for bacteriophage T7 RNA polymerase
    914..938     +  protein_bind   attB1: mutant version of attB; recombination site for the Gateway® BP reaction BP Clonase™
    983..3517    +  CDS            gB: GB_HHV8P - Also known as ORF8. Experimental evidence at protein level: Swiss-Prot protein existence level 1. Envelope glycoprotein that forms spikes at the surface of the virion envelope. Participates in viral entry through an RGD motif that binds ITGAV-ITGB3. Membrane fusion is mediated by the fusion machinery composed at least of gB and the heterodimer gH/gL. May be involved in the fusion between the virion envelope and the outer nuclear membrane during virion egress. From Human herpesvirus 8 type P (isolate GK18) (HHV-8) (Kaposi's sarcoma-associated herpesvirus).
   3518..3583    +  CDS            3xFLAG: three tandem FLAG® epitope tags, followed by an enterokinase cleavage site
   3613..3637    -  protein_bind   attB2: mutant version of attB; recombination site for the Gateway® BP reaction BP Clonase™
   3648..4367    +  CDS            Cycle 3 GFP: Cycle 3 GFP (Crameri et al., 1996) mammalian codon-optimized
   4395..4619    +  polyA_signal   bGH poly(A) signal: bovine growth hormone polyadenylation signal
   4623..4644    +  promoter       SV40 promoter (fragment): SV40 enhancer and early promoter
   4665..5093    +  rep_origin     f1 ori (sequence partly withheld): f1 bacteriophage origin of replication; arrow indicates direction of (+) strand synthesis
   5107..5436    +  promoter       SV40 promoter: SV40 enhancer and early promoter
   5503..6294    +  CDS            neo: KKA2_KLEPN - Also known as kan, nptII. Experimental evidence at protein level: Swiss-Prot protein existence level 1. Resistance to kanamycin, neomycin, paromomycin, ribostamycin, butirosin and gentamicin B. From Klebsiella pneumoniae.
   6320..6478    +  CDS            ble (fragment): BLE_KLEPN - Experimental evidence at protein level: Swiss-Prot protein existence level 1. Binding protein with a strong affinity to the bleomycin family of antibiotics. Binds to CL990; an antimitotic-antibiotic compound. From Klebsiella pneumoniae.
   6473..6594    +  polyA_signal   SV40 poly(A) signal: SV40 polyadenylation signal
   6667..6683    -  protein_bind   lac operator: The lac repressor binds to the lac operator to inhibit transcription in E. coli. This inhibition can be relieved by adding lactose or isopropyl-β-D-thiogalactopyranoside (IPTG). lac repressor encoded by lacI
   6691..6721    -  promoter       lac promoter: promoter for the E. coli lac operon
   6736..6757    -  protein_bind   CAP binding site: CAP binding activates transcription in the presence of cAMP. E. coli catabolite activator protein
   6770..6862    -  CDS            lacI (fragment): lac repressor; lacI; The lac repressor binds to the lac operator to inhibit transcription in E. coli. This inhibition can be relieved by adding lactose or isopropyl-β-D-thiogalactopyranoside (IPTG).
   7045..7633    -  rep_origin     ori: high-copy-number ColE1/pMB1/pBR322/pUC origin of replication
   7804..8664    -  CDS            AmpR: β-lactamase; bla; confers resistance to ampicillin, carbenicillin, and related antibiotics
   8665..8769    -  promoter       AmpR promoter: bla
