[The description below was written by a language model from this plasmid's Addgene catalogue record and pLannotate feature annotations shown in this document.]
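Description:
pOME0116 is a mammalian expression plasmid built on the Gateway destination vector pDEST47 and carrying ORF8 of Kaposi's sarcoma-associated herpesvirus, which encodes glycoprotein B (gB). It is propagated in E. coli as a high-copy plasmid through a ColE1/pUC-type origin with ampicillin selection from the β-lactamase gene. An f1 origin is also present. For selection in mammalian cells the backbone supplies an SV40 early promoter driving the neomycin phosphotransferase gene, terminated by an SV40 polyadenylation signal. The sequenced record is 8,800 nt.

The expression cassette uses the human CMV immediate-early enhancer and promoter, followed by a T7 promoter that also serves as the sequencing primer site. The gB open reading frame sits between attB1 and attB2 sites, which are characteristic of Gateway recombination, although the catalogue lists the cloning method as unknown. A 3xFLAG epitope is fused directly to the C terminus of gB, allowing detection or immunoprecipitation with anti-FLAG reagents. Downstream of attB2 lies the Cycle 3 GFP coding sequence native to pDEST47, followed by the bovine growth hormone polyadenylation signal. The record does not state whether a stop codon after the FLAG tag prevents read-through into GFP, and the catalogue lists only 3xFLAG as the tag.

gB is an envelope glycoprotein that takes part in viral entry and membrane fusion together with gH/gL. The plasmid belongs to a viral ORFeome collection, and the associated publication concerns the identification of virus-encoded modulators of p53 signalling. It provides tagged gB for transient or stable expression in mammalian cells.
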