Addgene plasmid #178392: pOME0116
Purpose: Expresses KSHV ORF 8 gB GQ994935 tagged
Depositing lab: Dirk Dittmer. Depositing organization: University of North Carolina at Chapel Hill. Publication: Novel modulators of p53-signaling encoded by unknown genes of emerging viruses. Alzhanova D, Corcoran K, Bailey AG, Long K, Taft-Benz S, Graham RL, Broussard GS, Heise M, Neumann G, Halfmann P, Kawaoka Y, Baric RS, Damania B, Dittmer DP. PLoS Pathog. 2021 Jan 7;17(1):e1009033. doi: 10.1371/journal.ppat.1009033. eCollection 2021 Jan. PubMed 33411764.
Backbone
  Vector backbone: pDEST47
  Backbone size w/o insert (bp): 7780
  Vector type: Mammalian Expression
Growth in bacteria
  Bacterial resistance: Ampicillin, 100 μg/mL
  Growth temperature: 37°C
  Growth strain: DH5alpha
  Copy number: High Copy
Gene/Insert
  Gene/Insert name: KSHV ORF 8
  Species: Kaposi's sarcoma-associated herpesvirus
  Insert size (bp): 2627
  Tag / fusion protein: 3xFLAG (C terminal on insert)
  Cloning method: Unknown
  Sequencing primers: 5′ T7 promoter
Terms and licenses: Academic/Nonprofit Terms; Industry Terms: Not Available to Industry
Depositor comments: Sequences and further information can be found at https://www.med.unc.edu/orfeome/downloads/pome
How to cite: pOME0116 was a gift from Dirk Dittmer (Addgene plasmid # 178392 ; http://n2t.net/addgene:178392 ; RRID:Addgene_178392)
