>Addgene plasmid #178392 | pOME0116 | depositor partial sequence | sequence record 346445 | Insert
GGTACCGCCACCATGACTCCCAGGTCTAGATTGGCCACCCTGGGGACTGTCATCCTGTTGGTCTGCTTTT
GCGCAGGCGCGGCGCACTCGAGGGGTGACACCTTTCAGACGTCCAGTTCCCCCACACCCCCAGGATCTTC
CTCTAAGGCCCCCACCAAACCTGGTGAGGAAGCATCTGGTCCTAAGAGTGTGGACTTTTACCAGTTCAGA
GTGTGTAGTGCATCGATCACCGGGGAGCTTTTTCGGTTCAACCTGGAGCAGACGTGCCCAGACACCAAAG
ACAAGTACCACCAAGAAGGAATTTTACTGGTGTACAAAAAAAACATAGTGCCTCATATCTTTAAGGTGCG
GCGCTATAGGAAAATTGCCACCTCTGTCACGGTCTACAGGGGCTTGACAGAGTCCGCCATCACCAACAAG
TATGAACTCCCGAGACCCGTGCCACTCTATGAGATAAGCCACATGGACAGCACCTATCAGTGCTTTAGTT
CCATGAAGGTAAATGTCAACGGGGTAGAAAACACATTTACTGACAGAGACGATGTTAACACCACAGTATT
CCTCCAACCAGTAGAGGGGCTTACGGATAACATTCAAAGGTACTTTAGCCAGCCGGTCATCTACGCGGAA
CCCGGCTGGTTTCCCGGCATATACAGAGTTAGGACCACCGTCAATTGCGAGATAGTGGACATGATAGCCA
GGTCTGCTGAACCATACAATTACTTTGTCACGTCACTGGGTGACACGGTGGAAGTCTCCCCTTTTTGCTA
TAACGAATCCTCATGCAGCACAACCCCCAGCAACAAAAATGGCCTTAGCGTCCAAGTAGTTCTCAACCAC
ACTGTGGTCACGTACTCTGACAGAGGAACCAGTCCCACTCCCCAAAACAGGATCTTTGTGGAAACGGGAG
CGTACACGCTTTCGTGGGCCTCCGAGAGCAAGACCACGGCCGTGTGTCCGCTGGCACTGTGGAAAACCTT
CCCGCGCTCCATCCAGACTACCCACGAGGACAGCTTCCACTTTGTGGCCAACGAGATCACGGCCACCTTC
ACGGCTCCTCTAACGCCAGTGGCCAACTTTACCGACACGTACTCTTGTCTGACCTCGGATATCAACACCA
CGCTAAACGCCAGCAAGGCCAAACTGGCGAGCACTCACGTCCCTAACGGGACGGTCCAGTACTTCCACAC
AACAGGCGGACTCTATTTGGTCTGGCAGCCCATGTCCGCGATTAACCTGACTCACGCTCAGGGCGACAGC
GGGAACCCCACGTCATCGCCGCCCCCCTCCGCATCCCCCATGACCACCTCTGCCAGCCGCAGAAAGAGAC
GGTCAGCCAGTACCGCTGCTGCCGGCGGCGGGGGGTCCACGGACAACCTGTCTTACACGCAGCTGCAGTT
TGCCTACGACAAACTGCGGGATGGCATTAATCAGGTGTTAGAAGAACTCTCCAGGGCATGGTGTCGCGAG
CAGGTCAGGGACAACCTAATGTGGTACGAGCTCAGTAAAATCAACCCCACCAGCGTTATGACAGCCATCT
ACGGTCGACCTGTATCCGCCAAGTTCGTAGGAGACGCCATTTCCGTGACCGAGTGCATTAACGTGGACCA
GAGCTCCGTAAACATCCACAAGAGCCTCAGAACCAATAGTAAGGACGTGTGTTACGCGCGCCCCCTGGTG
ACGTTTAAGTTTTTGAACAGTTCCAACCTATTCACCGGCCAGCTGGGCGCGCGCAATGAGATAATACTGA
CCAACAACCAGGTGGAAACCTGCAAAGACACCTGCGAACACTACTTCATCACCCGCAACGAGACTCTGGT
GTATAAGGACTACGCGTACCTGCGCACTATAAACACCACTGACATATCCACCCTGAACACTTTTATCGCC
CTGAATCTATCCTTTATTCAAAACATAGACTTCAAGGCCATCGAGCTGTACAGCAGTGCAGAGAAACGAC
TCGCGAGTAGCGTGTTTGACCTGGAGACGATGTTCAGGGAGTACAACTACTACACACATCGTCTCGCGGG
TTTGCGCGAGGATCTGGACAACACCATAGATATGAACAAGGAGCGCTTCGTAAGGGACTTGTCGGAGATA
GTGGCGGACCTGGGTGGCATCGGAAAAACGGTGGTGAACGTGGCCAGCAGCGTGGTCACTCTATGTGGCT
CATTGGTTACCGGATTCATAAATTTTATTAAACACCCCCTAGGTGGCATGCTGATGATCATTATCGTTAT
AGCAATCATCCTGATCATTTTTATGCTCAGTCGCCGCACCAATACCATAGCCCAGGCGCCGGTGAAGATG
ATCTACCCCGACGTAGATCGCAGGGCACCTCCTAGCGGCGGAGCCCCAACACGGGAGGAAATCAAAAACA
TCCTGCTGGGAATGCACCAGCTACAACAAGAGGAGAGGCAGAAGGCGGATGATATGAAAAAAAGTACACC
CTCGGTGTTTCAGCGTACCGCAAACGGCCTTCGTCAGCGTCTGAGAGGATATAAACCTCTGACTCAATCG
CTAGACATCAGTCCGGAAACGGGGGAGGACTACAAAGACCATGACGGTGATTATAAAGATCATGATATCG
ATTACAAGGATGACGATGACAAGTAGTAAGCGGCCGC
