>Addgene plasmid #178392 | pOME0116 | depositor partial sequence | sequence record 346446 | Backbone
GACGGATCGGGAGATCTCCCGATCCCCTATGGTGCACTCTCAGTACAATCTGCTCTGATGCCGCATAGTT
AAGCCAGTATCTGCTCCCTGCTTGTGTGTTGGAGGTCGCTGAGTAGTGCGCGAGCAAAATTTAAGCTACA
ACAAGGCAAGGCTTGACCGACAATTGCATGAAGAATCTGCTTAGGGTTAGGCGTTTTGCGCTGCTTCGCG
ATGTACGGGCCAGATATACGCGTTGACATTGATTATTGACTAGTTATTAATAGTAATCAATTACGGGGTC
ATTAGTTCATAGCCCATATATGGAGTTCCGCGTTACATAACTTACGGTAAATGGCCCGCCTGGCTGACCG
CCCAACGACCCCCGCCCATTGACGTCAATAATGACGTATGTTCCCATAGTAACGCCAATAGGGACTTTCC
ATTGACGTCAATGGGTGGAGTATTTACGGTAAACTGCCCACTTGGCAGTACATCAAGTGTATCATATGCC
AAGTACGCCCCCTATTGACGTCAATGACGGTAAATGGCCCGCCTGGCATTATGCCCAGTACATGACCTTA
TGGGACTTTCCTACTTGGCAGTACATCTACGTATTAGTCATCGCTATTACCATGGTGATGCGGTTTTGGC
AGTACATCAATGGGCGTGGATAGCGGTTTGACTCACGGGGATTTCCAAGTCTCCACCCCATTGACGTCAA
TGGGAGTTTGTTTTGGCACCAAAATCAACGGGACTTTCCAAAATGTCGTAACAACTCCGCCCCATTGACG
CAAATGGGCGGTAGGCGTGTACGGTGGGAGGTCTATATAAGCAGAGCTCTCTGGCTAACTAGAGAACCCA
CTGCTTACTGGCTTATCGAAATTAATACGACTCACTATAGGGAGACCCAAGCTGGCTAGTTAAGCTTGAT
CAAACAAGTTTGTACAAAAAAGCTGAACGAGAAACGTAAAATGATATAAATATCAATATATTAAATTAGA
TTTTGCATAAAAAACAGACTACATAATACTGTAAAACACAACATATCCAGTCACTATGGCGGCCGCATTA
GGCACCCCAGGCTTTACACTTTATGCTTCCGGCTCGTATAATGTGTGGATTTTGAGTTAGGATCCGTCGA
GATTTTCAGGAGCTAAGGAAGCTAAAATGGAGAAAAAAATCACTGGATATACCACCGTTGATATATCCCA
ATGGCATCGTAAAGAACATTTTGAGGCATTTCAGTCAGTTGCTCAATGTACCTATAACCAGACCGTTCAG
CTGGATATTACGGCCTTTTTAAAGACCGTAAAGAAAAATAAGCACAAGTTTTATCCGGCCTTTATTCACA
TTCTTGCCCGCCTGATGAATGCTCATCCGGAATTCCGTATGGCAATGAAAGACGGTGAGCTGGTGATATG
GGATAGTGTTCACCCTTGTTACACCGTTTTCCATGAGCAAACTGAAACGTTTTCATCGCTCTGGAGTGAA
TACCACGACGATTTCCGGCAGTTTCTACACATATATTCGCAAGATGTGGCGTGTTACGGTGAAAACCTGG
CCTATTTCCCTAAAGGGTTTATTGAGAATATGTTTTTCGTCTCAGCCAATCCCTGGGTGAGTTTCACCAG
TTTTGATTTAAACGTGGCCAATATGGACAACTTCTTCGCCCCCGTTTTCACCATGGGCAAATATTATACG
CAAGGCGACAAGGTGCTGATGCCGCTGGCGATTCAGGTTCATCATGCCGTTTGTGATGGCTTCCATGTCG
GCAGAATGCTTAATGAATTACAACAGTACTGCGATGAGTGGCAGGCGGGGCGTAATCTAGAGGATCCGGC
TTACTAAAAGCCAGATAACAGTATGCGTATTTGCGCGCTGATTTTTGCGGTATAAGAATATATACTGATA
TGTATACCCGAAGTATGTCAAAAAGAGGTATGCTATGAAGCAGCGTATTACAGTGACAGTTGACAGCGAC
AGCTATCAGTTGCTCAAGGCATATATGATGTCAATATCTCCGGTCTGGTAAGCACAACCATGCAGAATGA
AGCCCGTCGTCTGCGTGCCGAACGCTGGAAAGCGGAAAATCAGGAAGGGATGGCTGAGGTCGCCCGGTTT
ATTGAAATGAACGGCTCTTTTGCTGACGAGAACAGGGGCTGGTGAAATGCAGTTTAAGGTTTACACCTAT
AAAAGAGAGAGCCGTTATCGTCTGTTTGTGGATGTACAGAGTGATATTATTGACACGCCCGGGCGACGGA
TGGTGATCCCCCTGGCCAGTGCACGTCTGCTGTCAGATAAAGTCCCCCGTGAACTTTACCCGGTGGTGCA
TATCGGGGATGAAAGCTGGCGCATGATGACCACCGATATGGCCAGTGTGCCGGTCTCCGTTATCGGGGAA
GAAGTGGCTGATCTCAGCCACCGCGAAAATGACATCAAAAACGCCATTAACCTGATGTTCTGGGGAATAT
AAATGTCAGGCTCCCTTATACACAGCCAGTCTGCAGGTCGACCATAGTGACTGGATATGTTGTGTTTTAC
AGTATTATGTAGTCTGTTTTTTATGCAAAATCTAATTTAATATATTGATATTTATATCATTTTACGTTTC
TCGTTCAGCTTTCTTGTACAAAGTGGTTCGATCTAGAATGGCTAGCAAAGGAGAAGAACTTTTCACTGGA
GTTGTCCCAATTCTTGTTGAATTAGATGGTGATGTTAATGGGCACAAATTTTCTGTCAGTGGAGAGGGTG
AAGGTGATGCTACATACGGAAAGCTTACCCTTAAATTTATTTGCACTACTGGAAAACTACCTGTTCCATG
GCCAACACTTGTCACTACTTTCTCTTATGGTGTTCAATGCTTTTCCCGTTATCCGGATCATATGAAACGG
CATGACTTTTTCAAGAGTGCCATGCCCGAAGGTTATGTACAGGAACGCACTATATCTTTCAAAGATGACG
GGAACTACAAGACGCGTGCTGAAGTCAAGTTTGAAGGTGATACCCTTGTTAATCGTATCGAGTTAAAAGG
TATTGATTTTAAAGAAGATGGAAACATTCTCGGACACAAACTCGAGTACAACTATAACTCACACAATGTA
TACATCACGGCAGACAAACAAAAGAATGGAATCAAAGCTAACTTCAAAATTCGCCACAACATTGAAGATG
GATCCGTTCAACTAGCAGACCATTATCAACAAAATACTCCAATTGGCGATGGCCCTGTCCTTTTACCAGA
CAACCATTACCTGTCGACACAATCTGCCCTTTCGAAAGATCCCAACGAAAAGCGTGACCACATGGTCCTT
CTTGAGTTTGTAACTGCTGCTGGGATTACACATGGCATGGATGAGCTCTACAAATAATGAATTAAACCCG
CTGATCAGCCTCGACTGTGCCTTCTAGTTGCCAGCCATCTGTTGTTTGCCCCTCCCCCGTGCCTTCCTTG
ACCCTGGAAGGTGCCACTCCCACTGTCCTTTCCTAATAAAATGAGGAAATTGCATCGCATTGTCTGAGTA
GGTGTCATTCTATTCTGGGGGGTGGGGTGGGGCAGGACAGCAAGGGGGAGGATTGGGAAGACAATAGCAG
GCATGCTGGGGATGCGGTGGGCTCTATGGCTTCTGAGGCGGAAAGAACCAGCTGGGGCTCTAGGGGGTAT
CCCC
[124 nt withheld, positions 3645-3768]
C
[91 nt withheld, positions 3770-3860]
A
[49 nt withheld, positions 3862-3910]
CCTTTGACGTTGGAGTCCACGTTCTTT
[37 nt withheld, positions 3938-3974]
ACCCTATCTCGGTCTATTCTTTTGATTTATAAGGGATTTTGCCGATTTCGGCCTATTGGTTAAAAAATGA
GCTGATTTAACAAAAATTTAACGCGAATTAATTCTGTGGAATGTGTGTCAGTTAGGGTGTGGAAAGTCCC
CAGGCTCCCCAGCAGGCAGAAGTATGCAAAGCATGCATCTCAATTAGTCAGCAACCAGGTGTGGAAAGTC
CCCAGGCTCCCCAGCAGGCAGAAGTATGCAAAGCATGCATCTCAATTAGTCAGCAACCATAGTCCCGCCC
CTAACTCCGCCCATCCCGCCCCTAACTCCGCCCAGTTCCGCCCATTCTCCGCCCCATGGCTGACTAATTT
TTTTTATTTATGCAGAGGCCGAGGCCGCCTCTGCCTCTGAGCTATTCCAGAAGTAGTGAGGAGGCTTTTT
TGGAGGCCTAGGCTTTTGCAAAAAGCTCCCGGGAGCTTGTATATCCATTTTCGGATCTGATCAAGAGACA
GGATGAGGATCGTTTCGCATGATTGAACAAGATGGATTGCACGCAGGTTCTCCGGCCGCTTGGGTGGAGA
GGCTATTCGGCTATGACTGGGCACAACAGACAATCGGCTGCTCTGATGCCGCCGTGTTCCGGCTGTCAGC
GCAGGGGCGCCCGGTTCTTTTTGTCAAGACCGACCTGTCCGGTGCCCTGAATGAACTGCAGGACGAGGCA
GCGCGGCTATCGTGGCTGGCCACGACGGGCGTTCCTTGCGCAGCTGTGCTCGACGTTGTCACTGAAGCGG
GAAGGGACTGGCTGCTATTGGGCGAAGTGCCGGGGCAGGATCTCCTGTCATCTCACCTTGCTCCTGCCGA
GAAAGTATCCATCATGGCTGATGCAATGCGGCGGCTGCATACGCTTGATCCGGCTACCTGCCCATTCGAC
CACCAAGCGAAACATCGCATCGAGCGAGCACGTACTCGGATGGAAGCCGGTCTTGTCGATCAGGATGATC
TGGACGAAGAGCATCAGGGGCTCGCGCCAGCCGAACTGTTCGCCAGGCTCAAGGCGCGCATGCCCGACGG
CGAGGATCTCGTCGTGACCCATGGCGATGCCTGCTTGCCGAATATCATGGTGGAAAATGGCCGCTTTTCT
GGATTCATCGACTGTGGCCGGCTGGGTGTGGCGGACCGCTATCAGGACATAGCGTTGGCTACCCGTGATA
TTGCTGAAGAGCTTGGCGGCGAATGGGCTGACCGCTTCCTCGTGCTTTACGGTATCGCCGCTCCCGATTC
GCAGCGCATCGCCTTCTATCGCCTTCTTGACGAGTTCTTCTGAGCGGGACTCTGGGGTTCGCGAAATGAC
CGACCAAGCGACGCCCAACCTGCCATCACGAGATTTCGATTCCACCGCCGCCTTCTATGAAAGGTTGGGC
TTCGGAATCGTTTTCCGGGACGCCGGCTGGATGATCCTCCAGCGCGGGGATCTCATGCTGGAGTTCTTCG
CCCACCCCAACTTGTTTATTGCAGCTTATAATGGTTACAAATAAAGCAATAGCATCACAAATTTCACAAA
TAAAGCATTTTTTTCACTGCATTCTAGTTGTGGTTTGTCCAAACTCATCAATGTATCTTATCATGTCTGT
ATACCGTCGACCTCTAGCTAGAGCTTGGCGTAATCATGGTCATAGCTGTTTCCTGTGTGAAATTGTTATC
CGCTCACAATTCCACACAACATACGAGCCGGAAGCATAAAGTGTAAAGCCTGGGGTGCCTAATGAGTGAG
CTAACTCACATTAATTGCGTTGCGCTCACTGCCCGCTTTCCAGTCGGGAAACCTGTCGTGCCAGCTGCAT
TAATGAATCGGCCAACGCGCGGGGAGAGGCGGTTTGCGTATTGGGCGCTCTTCCGCTTCCTCGCTCACTG
ACTCGCTGCGCTCGGTCGTTCGGCTGCGGCGAGCGGTATCAGCTCACTCAAAGGCGGTAATACGGTTATC
CACAGAATCAGGGGATAACGCAGGAAAGAACATGTGAGCAAAAGGCCAGCAAAAGGCCAGGAACCGTAAA
AAGGCCGCGTTGCTGGCGTTTTTCCATAGGCTCCGCCCCCCTGACGAGCATCACAAAAATCGACGCTCAA
GTCAGAGGTGGCGAAACCCGACAGGACTATAAAGATACCAGGCGTTTCCCCCTGGAAGCTCCCTCGTGCG
CTCTCCTGTTCCGACCCTGCCGCTTACCGGATACCTGTCCGCCTTTCTCCCTTCGGGAAGCGTGGCGCTT
TCTCATAGCTCACGCTGTAGGTATCTCAGTTCGGTGTAGGTCGTTCGCTCCAAGCTGGGCTGTGTGCACG
AACCCCCCGTTCAGCCCGACCGCTGCGCCTTATCCGGTAACTATCGTCTTGAGTCCAACCCGGTAAGACA
CGACTTATCGCCACTGGCAGCAGCCACTGGTAACAGGATTAGCAGAGCGAGGTATGTAGGCGGTGCTACA
GAGTTCTTGAAGTGGTGGCCTAACTACGGCTACACTAGAAGAACAGTATTTGGTATCTGCGCTCTGCTGA
AGCCAGTTACCTTCGGAAAAAGAGTTGGTAGCTCTTGATCCGGCAAACAAACCACCGCTGGTAGCGGTGG
TTTTTTTGTTTGCAAGCAGCAGATTACGCGCAGAAAAAAAGGATCTCAAGAAGATCCTTTGATCTTTTCT
ACGGGGTCTGACGCTCAGTGGAACGAAAACTCACGTTAAGGGATTTTGGTCATGAGATTATCAAAAAGGA
TCTTCACCTAGATCCTTTTAAATTAAAAATGAAGTTTTAAATCAATCTAAAGTATATATGAGTAAACTTG
GTCTGACAGTTACCAATGCTTAATCAGTGAGGCACCTATCTCAGCGATCTGTCTATTTCGTTCATCCATA
GTTGCCTGACTCCCCGTCGTGTAGATAACTACGATACGGGAGGGCTTACCATCTGGCCCCAGTGCTGCAA
TGATACCGCGAGACCCACGCTCACCGGCTCCAGATTTATCAGCAATAAACCAGCCAGCCGGAAGGGCCGA
GCGCAGAAGTGGTCCTGCAACTTTATCCGCCTCCATCCAGTCTATTAATTGTTGCCGGGAAGCTAGAGTA
AGTAGTTCGCCAGTTAATAGTTTGCGCAACGTTGTTGCCATTGCTACAGGCATCGTGGTGTCACGCTCGT
CGTTTGGTATGGCTTCATTCAGCTCCGGTTCCCAACGATCAAGGCGAGTTACATGATCCCCCATGTTGTG
CAAAAAAGCGGTTAGCTCCTTCGGTCCTCCGATCGTTGTCAGAAGTAAGTTGGCCGCAGTGTTATCACTC
ATGGTTATGGCAGCACTGCATAATTCTCTTACTGTCATGCCATCCGTAAGATGCTTTTCTGTGACTGGTG
AGTACTCAACCAAGTCATTCTGAGAATAGTGTATGCGGCGACCGAGTTGCTCTTGCCCGGCGTCAATACG
GGATAATACCGCGCCACATAGCAGAACTTTAAAAGTGCTCATCATTGGAAAACGTTCTTCGGGGCGAAAA
CTCTCAAGGATCTTACCGCTGTTGAGATCCAGTTCGATGTAACCCACTCGTGCACCCAACTGATCTTCAG
CATCTTTTACTTTCACCAGCGTTTCTGGGTGAGCAAAAACAGGAAGGCAAAATGCCGCAAAAAAGGGAAT
AAGGGCGACACGGAAATGTTGAATACTCATACTCTTCCTTTTTCAATATTATTGAAGCATTTATCAGGGT
TATTGTCTCATGAGCGGATACATATTTGAATGTATTTAGAAAAATAAACAAATAGGGGTTCCGCGCACAT
TTCCCCGAAAAGTGCCACCTGACGTC
